>Addgene plasmid #184088 | pT22Ubm5Eng2bE4PCh(#284) | addgene full sequence | sequence record 364000 | Addgene NGS Result
G
[124 nt withheld, positions 2-125]
CGCCCGATACTCCAGCTTTTGTTCCCTTTAGTGAGGGTTAATTGCGCGTTACACAGAGGTGTAAAGTACT
TGAGTAATTTTACTTGATTACTGTACTTAAGTATTATTTTTGGGGATTTTTACTTTACTTGAGTACAATT
AAAAATCAATACTTTTACTTTTACTTAATTACATTTTTTTAGAAAAAAAAGTACTTTTTACTCCTTACAA
TTTTATTTACAGTCAAAAAGTACTTATTTTTTGGAGATCACTTCCTCAGGACCAGACATGATAAGATACA
TTGATGAGTTTGGACAAACCACAACTAGAATGCAGTGAAAAAAATGCTTTATTTGTGAAATTTGTGATGC
TATTGCTTTATTTGTAACCATTATAAGCTGCAATAAACAAGTTGCGTGCGCATTTATTTAAGGTACAGCT
CGTCCATGCCGAGAGTGATCCCGGCGGCGGTCACGAACTCCAGCAGGACCATGTGATCGCGCTTCTCGTT
GGGGTCTTTGCTCAGGGCGGACTGGGTGCTCAGGTAGTGGTTGTCGGGCAGCAGCACGGGGCCGTCGCCG
ATGGGGGTGTTCTGCTGGTAGTGGTCGGCGAGCTGCACGCTGCCGTCCTCGATGTTGTGGCGGATCTTGA
AGTTGGCCTTGATGCCGTTCTTCTGCTTGTCGGCGGTGATATAGACGTTGTGGCTGATGTAGTTGTACTC
CAGCTTGTGCCCCAGGATGTTGCCGTCCTCCTTGAAGTCGATGCCCTTCAGCTCGATGCGGTTCACCAGG
GTGTCGCCCTCGAACTTCACCTCGGCGCGGGTCTTGTAGTTGCCGTCGTCCTTGAAGAAGATGGTGCGCT
CCTGGACGTAGCCTTCGGGCATGGCGGACTTGAAGAAGTCGTGCTGCTTCATGTGGTCGGGGTAGCGGCT
GAAGCACTGCACGCCCCAGGTCAGGGTGGTCACGAGGGTGGGCCAGGGCACGGGCAGCTTGCCGGTGGTG
CAGATGAACTTCAGGGTCAGCTTGCCGTAGGTGGCATCGCCCTCGCCCTCGCCGGACACGCTGAACTTGT
GGCCGTTTACGTCGCCGTCCAGCTCGACCAGGATGGGCACCACCCCGGTGAACAGCTCCTCGCCCTTGCT
CACCATGTCGGCTGGCGACCGGTGGATCATCCCCCGCAAGTCTGACTGAGTGGAAGTTTCAGTTCAATGG
AAGGGAGAAAAGAGCCAGCCTTTATATATGTCATGTATTGCTGCTGTCTGCATGCGATGAACCTAGAGCT
TACTTTTTCTGTCAAGTAAGGCAAAAGCAGAGAACCTTTGTCTTGCATTGTGTTTGATGTTGTGCTGTGA
CAGTCATTTCTTAGTTCATGCTGGTACTTTTGTTCCATAGCTTTACCCAAAGAGTTATCCAGCATTCCCA
GTTATTCCAAAAACTCAATGTCACAAATTTTCCAGTCCATTGCTTAGCAGCGTTGACCCCGGAGACCCTG
ATGTGGTAATTTACAGTGCAATTCAGTTGCTGGTCCAAACACTTTGTAACAGTTTAAAGAATTGTGGTTA
CTAGTAAATCCTTAATTTGGCATCATCTAGGTGTCATTCTTTGCCACTTTTGAATCACACAAATGAACCA
AACAATGGTTAGCTAGCATCAAACATTTACCAAATAATCTCATCAGTGTCACCCCAATGTTTAAGAAGCC
ACATTTTATGTCCCCAGATATATTAATATTATTTTATATATAATTTAAAATAGTAATGTGGTGTTACTGT
ATTTGTCATATAACGCAATATATACAGTATGTCTTTATCTGTATCAATTTTGTGGTCACACCATCAATAA
ACTCCAGTTTAATTATTTAAAATTGGGTAGTGATAACCATATAAAGGAACAGTGGCTAGTTCCATGTTGT
AGCTCCCAACCTGCTTTCAGGTGATCCATGCAGTGTCGTATAAAAAGGTAACAATTTTTAACCTTGGAAA
GCAAGTACACTTAAGGTCCCAGATCTGAAGCTACCCCTAACACACTATTCTACACACAGAAAATGCTCTT
CACTAGGTCGAGACCAGCAAAGTTCTAGAATTTGTCGAAACATTTATGTTATATATTTCCTGAAAAAAAT
TCTGAGTAAGTTCTTAAGTGTTATTGCCAGCAACATAAACAACAGACGGCAAAATGAATAAATGATAACA
AAGCAGTAGGCTTAAATAAACCTAATTTTTATAGGCTGTTCTCTACAACCCTCAAACAGTGATTAGTTTT
GTACTTATAAACTTGCCCTTTCATTCATATTTCAAGAAAATTGGTTCAGAAGATCTGGATATTCTAGCAG
TTGTTCAAGCTCATGGAGGGATCAGTGACCTGATTCCACAATGACTAGGCCTAATCCAGAAATTAGATGA
CTGTCAACATAAAAAGGCACAGCACTCACTAGCTGCCCTATATATTTTATTATATTTTACATATATTATT
TTATTTATTTAGCTCTGAGTGCTGTACTTTCTGGTTAAAGAAAACTGCTTACAACAGCTAACCTGTACTA
CCTCAGGCTCAGGGAATTTGGAACAGGTTTGTCTGGTTTGTTTCTTTAACCATGCATGCTTGTTTTCAAC
TATGGCAACACAGTCACATGGGACATTACAGAAATGATTTGTCGATGACATGCGACTTTTCTTTAATAAA
GCGCAAAGATCCCAAAAAGCAAACTTTTAACAAAAATCATATAATTATATTTTCAATCCAGCTTTGTAGC
AACTTTGTGCTGCTGTTCACTCAGCAACAGATAGTCAGTATAAGGTCAGTGTGTCTCAAAGCAGTGCCAT
CTGTTTCACACATTGCGTTCTATATATAAGTGTGCTGGTTGACACGACACTGTATAAGGCCTAGGCTAAA
ACACAAACAATGTAGAATGACACTGTGTTTTTTTTGTAAACAAATGTTGTTTTTGGTTAAACATCTTTGT
GAAAACATCCTCCTGTCATGTATTTGCTATATTCAAATGTTAAACCCGTGCAGAATAGAACATATACAAA
AAAAAACAACACAACACATTTTTAAACATTATTAAATATCAAGTATTGCTGGCAGTTCTGTTTCTGTTTT
ACAGTACCCTTTGCCACAGTTCTCCGCTTTTCCTGGTCCAGATTCCACAAGTCTGATTCACCAATAGCAA
AGCGAATAAACAACCAAAGCAGCCAATCACTGCTTGTAGACTGTCCTGCGAGACCGGCCCATTCCAGCAC
ATTCTGGAAACTTCCTTTATATGATAATTATAAATACATTTAAATTATTGATACAAAACATGTAATTCCT
AGAACATAACCATAGCAATCATTAGTTTTCAGGGTAATTATGTATTTTTAGGATTTGACTGCGGAAAGAT
CTGGTCATGTGACGTCTCATGAACGTCACGGCCCTGGGTTTCTATAAATACAGTAGGACTCTCGACCATC
GGCAGATTTTTCGAAGAAGAAGATCAGTTTCAGGAGCCGTACTGTTCCGTTTCAACGCAAATATTAACGG
TAAGAGCGAATTTCCTAGTTTGTTTTCATGCCATTCTTTAAAACCATAGCGTATTACTTTAATTATAGTA
AACTTTCGCTTTCTTTATTACAAGAGACGTTTTGTGTTGATTCTCCGCGGACATTTTCGGTCAGACAATC
AGAAAATGACCGCGGAGGACCAGTAACTTGCATTACACGTAAGTTAAATCTTCGTGTATTAAAATGGTTA
GGTTGTTAACGTCAAATAGGTTACCGTGTTTGCGTGTGATCAGGTTGGTTTTGTTAGATTTTTGTCAGTA
TTTTTAATTTATTTGTTTTAGTTTATTTATTTTTTTTGCTGAATCATAGTTTGTGAACAAAGAACCCGGA
TGTTACATACAGTACAGCCGCCATGTTACAGAGAGTTATAACTTAATCATTTTAAAAATAATTTTGCCTT
ACTTTTAGTTTGTCATGTTGAGAAATGAGGAAATGTTAAAATGAGGAAATATCCAATTAATTTAATATAT
CAAAATAATCCATGATTACAATGCACTGAACTGGAGAAAATTAAGATGTTTTCTAGTGTCATGAAACAAA
TGTAAGAGATGTACATTGTAGATGTTTTATGTCAAGAATTGGCTAGTTGATGCAGCATACTGGCGATACT
CAGTTGTAATAACAGTAACGTTACATGTTAATAGACTACTGAGTATGCTGTTCTGTCTATGTATGCTCTG
TAAGCTACGAGAAGGACTTTTTTAAACAGTAAAGGGTGCAATATTTTTACAAATTGAATTAAATAAAGGC
TGTCTATTAAGTAATATGCTTGATATTTTTCTTACTTGATCGGAAATAAGAAAAAATATAAACGTTGTTG
CTCTAAAAATCCTAGTTCAGTTTAGCCAACCACAAATACCTTTTTGTTCCTCCAACAGTTTTTTTTTCTT
CTCTATAATATTTGGCAGTCTATAGTACTCCAAATGTTTCCCCACAGTCTAACTAATTGGTACAGCCAAA
ATCATGACACTTATTGCAATAATAATTTTGGTTCATTGGCATTGTTGATAGCCTGTGCCACTAATATGGT
CGATTGATCATGCTTCAGGAAGAAAACTATATTGTTTGATGTAAGATTATTAAATCTTCACCTGCTTCCA
TTACAAACTATTCCCATCTTATTGAATTCTGGTATGTCTTAAAGGATTAGTTCACTTCCCAAATCAAAAT
TTACTTAGCCTTTTTTCATCCATGATCCCTTTTTTTCATCATTAATGAAGAAATTGTTTTTGAAAAAGTT
TCAAGATTTTTTTCTCTATATTGTGGAGCTTGTTAGTTTAAAATTCCAAAATGCAATATGTGGCTTCAAA
TGGTTCTAAATGATCCCAGTCAAGGAATAACAGTCTTATCTAATGAAACCATTAGACCTTTAAAAATAAA
AAAAATAAAAGTATTTATTTTTAAATGACTGAGTGATTAAGTTGAATTTCAGCGTTTCCTTACTGTGTAG
AAGTCCTTCCTTACTGGCCCCACCCTTTGGTTCTCTGCCAATCTGCTACCTAATGTAATGTTGTGGAACA
TTATTATTCTTTATTTCTTAATTTTTTATTTTTTATTTTAAAACAATGTAAACTGCACAGATGTGCAGTT
TGTTTAAAATGGCCAATGCTTTGGAAATGCATGACATAATTAGATTTCATGATGCACAAAGCCAAATCTC
AGAGCTTGTGCAAAATGAGCTATCATTTCACTAGGTAAGACCCTAAATTTTCATATAGGATCATTTGGAC
AATTTTGCTGCAGGTAAAATGCATTCTATAGTCCACTGTCAGCCATTGTTTTGGATAGTATTTATTTTTC
TCTACAAGTATAGTCAATAGTTTTCTATTATTTTAAAGGTTTGTAACATTTAAGGGTGACCAAATGCAAA
GTAAAATTTCATTTTCGGGTGAACTATCTCGTTTAACATGGGAGAAGTGCAAAACATACATTATTGGCTA
GAACATTGTAGTATTTTTTAAATGGAAATGTGTGATTGCTAATCTTACTTTGAATTTGTTTACAGGGATC
CCATCGATTTAAAGCTATGGAGCAAAAGCTCATTTCTGAAGAGGACTTGAATGAAATGGAGCAAAAGCTC
ATTTCTGAAGAGGACTTGAATGAAATGGAGCAAAAGCTCATTTCTGAAGAGGACTTGAATGAAATGGAGC
AAAAGCTCATTTCTGAAGAGGACTTGAATGAAATGGAGCAAAAGCTCATTTCTGAAGAGGACTTGAATGA
AATGGAGAGCTTGGGCGACCTCACCATGGAAGAAAACGATCATAGCAACAGAGATGTGGAGCGCCAGGAT
TCGGGCGACGAGTCCAATAGGGCTATTCTTCCTCTGTTGCAGGCTCCTGGAAACGTACTCCCTCACAGAA
TCACCAACTTTTACATCGACAATATTTTAAGACCAGATTTTGGCCGCAGGAAAGAAGGAAGCAGACGCGA
CGAAATTAACATAGTTGAGAGAGAGAACCGCTGTCCATCGGCCCCCGGATCAGGACAGGTAGCTCCAGTA
TCGGGGGAAGGAACATCGAGCCCTCGCGCTGTAAACGCATCTAAAAAAACTGATATTAGCACGGACGAAT
CTCTGAAATCCCGTGCAGAGACTGGAGATCAGTGTTTAAGTTCCGATTCGGACTGCTCACAAAGATGCGC
TGCCCAGGCGAAACAGCCTATGCTTTGGCCTGCTTGGGTATATTGCACAAGATATTCAGACAGACCTTCA
TCTGGACCAAGATCACGCAAACCAAAGAAGAAAACCCCAACAAAGGAAGACAAGAGACCGAGAACAGCAT
TCACAGCGGAGCAACTACAGAGACTCAAGAATGAGTTCCAGAATAATCGTTACCTGACGGAGCAAAGGAG
ACAAGCCCTGGCCCAGGAACTCGGCCTGAACGAGTCTCAGATCAAAATCTGGTTTCAAAACAAAAGGGCA
AAGATCAAAAAAGCAACGGGGAACAAAAACACACTTGCCGTGCACCTGATGGCACAGGGACTTTACAATC
ACGCCACAGTAACAAAGGACGACAAATCAGACAGTGATGGACTGCCCGGGCCAGAGAACCTGTACTTCCA
GGGGCTCGAGCCCTCTGCCGGAGACATGAGAGCTGCAAACCTTTGGCCGAGCCCGCTGATGATTAAACGC
TCTAAGAAGAACAGCCTGGCCTTGTCCCTGACCGCCGACCAGATGGTCAGTGCCTTGTTGGATGCCGAGC
CCCCCATACTCTATTCCGAGTATGATCCTACCAGACCCTTCAGTGAGGCTTCGATGATGGGCTTACTGAC
CAACCTGGCAGACAGGGAGCTGGTTCACATGATTAACTGGGCCAAGAGGGTGCCAGGCTTTGTGGATTTG
ACCCTCCACGATCAGGTCCACCTCCTAGAATGTGCCTGGCTAGAGATCCTGATGATTGGTCTCGTCTGGC
GCAGCATGGAGCACCCAGTGAAGCTACTGTTTGCTCCTAACTTGCTCTTGGACAGGAACCAGGGAAAATG
TGTAGAGGGCATGGTGGAGATTTTCGACATGCTGCTGGCTACATCATCTCGGTTCCGCATGATGAATCTG
CAGGGAGAGGAATTTGTGTGCCTCAAATCTATTATTTTGCTTAATTCTGGAGTTTACACATTTCTGTCCA
GCACCCTGAAGTCTCTGGAGGAAAAGGACCATATCCATCGAGTGCTGGACAAGATCACAGACACTTTGAT
TCACCTGATGGCTAAGGCTGGCCTGACCCTGCAGCAGCAGCATCAGAGACTCGCACAGCTTCTCCTGATC
CTCTCCCACATCAGGCACATGAGTAACAAAGGCATGGAGCATCTGTACTCTATGAAGTGCAAGAACGTGG
TGCCCCTCTATGATCTGCTGCTGGAGGCGGCGGACGCTCACCGCCTACATGCGCCCACTAGCCGTGGAGG
GGCATCCGTGGAGGAAACAGACCAAAGCCACTTGGCTACTGCGGGCTCTACTTCATCTCATTCCTTGCAA
AAGTATTACATCACGGGGGAGGCAGAGGGTTTCCCTGCCACAGCACCAGGTTCCGGCAGCGCTACAAACT
TCTCTCTGCTCAAGCAGGCTGGAGATGTGGAAGAAAACCCTGGGCCCGAAGACGGCATGGTGAGCAAGGG
CGAGGAGGATAACATGGCTATCATCAAGGAGTTCATGCGCTTCAAGGTTCACATGGAGGGCTCCGTGAAC
GGCCACGAGTTCGAGATCGAGGGCGAGGGCGAGGGCCGCCCCTACGAGGGCACCCAGACCGCCAAGCTGA
AGGTGACAAAGGGCGGCCCCCTGCCCTTCGCCTGGGACATCCTGAGCCCTCAGTTCATGTACGGCTCCAA
AGCCTACGTGAAGCACCCCGCCGACATCCCCGACTACTTGAAGCTGTCTTTCCCAGAGGGCTTCAAGTGG
GAGCGCGTGATGAACTTCGAGGACGGCGGCGTGGTGACAGTGACCCAGGACTCTTCTCTGCAGGACGGCG
AGTTTATCTACAAGGTGAAGCTGCGCGGCACCAACTTCCCCTCCGACGGCCCCGTAATGCAGAAGAAAAC
TATGGGATGGGAGGCTTCTTCCGAGCGGATGTACCCAGAGGACGGAGCCCTGAAGGGCGAGATCAAGCAG
AGGCTGAAGCTGAAGGACGGCGGCCACTACGATGCCGAGGTCAAGACCACCTACAAGGCCAAGAAGCCCG
TGCAACTGCCCGGAGCCTACAACGTCAACATCAAGTTGGACATCACCTCCCACAACGAGGACTACACCAT
CGTGGAACAGTACGAACGCGCCGAGGGCCGCCACAGCACCGGCGGCATGGACGAGCTGTACAAGTAAGGC
GCGCCGATATCTACGTAGACATGATAAGATACATTGATGAGTTTGGACAAACCACAACTAGAATGCAGTG
AAAAAAATGCTTTATTTGTGAAATTTGTGATGCTATTGCTTTATTTGTAACCATATTAAGCTGCAATAAA
CAAGTTAACAACAACAATTGCATTCATTTTATGTTTCAGGTTCAGGGGGAGGTGTGGGAGGTTTTTTCCT
GCAGGACTCTAGTCGCGGCCGCTCTTCCGCTAATACTCAAGTACAATTTTAATGGAGTACTTTTTTACTT
TTACTCAAGTAAGATTCTAGCCAGATACTTTTACTTTTAATTGAGTAAAATTTTCCCTAAGTACTTGTAC
TTTCACTTGAGTAAAATTTTTGAGTACTTTTTACACCTCTGCCCTGCATTAATGAATCGGCCAACGCGCG
GGGAGAGGCGGTTTGCGTATTGGGCGCTCTTCCGCTTCCTCGCTCACTGACTCGCTGCGCTCGGTCGTTC
GGCTGCGGCGAGCGGTATCAGCTCACTCAAAGGCGGTAATACGGTTATCCACAGAATCAGGGGATAACGC
AGGAAAGAACATGTGAGCAAAAGGCCAGCAAAAGGCCAGGAACCGTAAAAAGGCCGCGTTGCTGGCGTTT
TTCCATAGGCTCCGCCCCCCTGACGAGCATCACAAAAATCGACGCTCAAGTCAGAGGTGGCGAAACCCGA
CAGGACTATAAAGATACCAGGCGTTTCCCCCTGGAAGCTCCCTCGTGCGCTCTCCTGTTCCGACCCTGCC
GCTTACCGGATACCTGTCCGCCTTTCTCCCTTCGGGAAGCGTGGCGCTTTCTCATAGCTCACGCTGTAGG
TATCTCAGTTCGGTGTAGGTCGTTCGCTCCAAGCTGGGCTGTGTGCACGAACCCCCCGTTCAGCCCGACC
GCTGCGCCTTATCCGGTAACTATCGTCTTGAGTCCAACCCGGTAAGACACGACTTATCGCCACTGGCAGC
AGCCACTGGTAACAGGATTAGCAGAGCGAGGTATGTAGGCGGTGCTACAGAGTTCTTGAAGTGGTGGCCT
AACTACGGCTACACTAGAAGAACAGTATTTGGTATCTGCGCTCTGCTGAAGCCAGTTACCTTCGGAAAAA
GAGTTGGTAGCTCTTGATCCGGCAAACAAACCACCGCTGGTAGCGGTGGTTTTTTTGTTTGCAAGCAGCA
GATTACGCGCAGAAAAAAAGGATCTCAAGAAGATCCTTTGATCTTTTCTACGGGGTCTGACGCTCAGTGG
AACGAAAACTCACGTTAAGGGATTTTGGTCATGAGATTATCAAAAAGGATCTTCACCTAGATCCTTTTAA
ATTAAAAATGAAGTTTTAAATCAATCTAAAGTATATATGAGTAAACTTGGTCTGACAGTTACCAATGCTT
AATCAGTGAGGCACCTATCTCAGCGATCTGTCTATTTCGTTCATCCATAGTTGCCTGACTCCCCGTCGTG
TAGATAACTACGATACGGGAGGGCTTACCATCTGGCCCCAGTGCTGCAATGATACCGCGAGACCCACGCT
CACCGGCTCCAGATTTATCAGCAATAAACCAGCCAGCCGGAAGGGCCGAGCGCAGAAGTGGTCCTGCAAC
TTTATCCGCCTCCATCCAGTCTATTAATTGTTGCCGGGAAGCTAGAGTAAGTAGTTCGCCAGTTAATAGT
TTGCGCAACGTTGTTGCCATTGCTACAGGCATCGTGGTGTCACGCTCGTCGTTTGGTATGGCTTCATTCA
GCTCCGGTTCCCAACGATCAAGGCGAGTTACATGATCCCCCATGTTGTGCAAAAAAGCGGTTAGCTCCTT
CGGTCCTCCGATCGTTGTCAGAAGTAAGTTGGCCGCAGTGTTATCACTCATGGTTATGGCAGCACTGCAT
AATTCTCTTACTGTCATGCCATCCGTAAGATGCTTTTCTGTGACTGGTGAGTACTCAACCAAGTCATTCT
GAGAATAGTGTATGCGGCGACCGAGTTGCTCTTGCCCGGCGTCAATACGGGATAATACCGCGCCACATAG
CAGAACTTTAAAAGTGCTCATCATTGGAAAACGTTCTTCGGGGCGAAAACTCTCAAGGATCTTACCGCTG
TTGAGATCCAGTTCGATGTAACCCACTCGTGCACCCAACTGATCTTCAGCATCTTTTACTTTCACCAGCG
TTTCTGGGTGAGCAAAAACAGGAAGGCAAAATGCCGCAAAAAAGGGAATAAGGGCGACACGGAAATGTTG
AATACTCATACTCTTCCTTTTTCAATATTATTGAAGCATTTATCAGGGTTATTGTCTCATGAGCGGATAC
ATATTTGAATGTATTTAGAAAAATAAACAAATAGGGGTTCCGCGCACATTTCCCCGAAAAGTGCCACCT
Features (pLannotate 1.2.2; 18 found; start..end, strand, type, name):
      2..129     +  rep_origin     f1 ori (fragment) (sequence partly withheld): f1 bacteriophage origin of replication; arrow indicates direction of (+) strand synthesis
    150..168     -  promoter       T3 promoter: promoter for bacteriophage T3 RNA polymerase
    397..518     -  polyA_signal   SV40 poly(A) signal: SV40 polyadenylation signal
    538..1251    -  CDS            ECFP: ECFP is a basic (constitutively fluorescent) cyan fluorescent protein published in 1996, derived from Aequorea victoria. It has low acid sensitivity.
   5187..5210    -  misc_feature   CEN4 (fragment): S. cerevisiae CEN4 centromere
   5675..5704    +  CDS            Myc: Myc (human c-Myc proto-oncogene) epitope tag
   5714..5743    +  CDS            Myc: Myc (human c-Myc proto-oncogene) epitope tag
   5753..5782    +  CDS            Myc: Myc (human c-Myc proto-oncogene) epitope tag
   5792..5821    +  CDS            Myc: Myc (human c-Myc proto-oncogene) epitope tag
   5831..5860    +  CDS            Myc: Myc (human c-Myc proto-oncogene) epitope tag
   5891..6673    +  CDS            eng2b: HME2B_DANRE - Also known as eng-3, eng3, zf-en-1. Experimental evidence at transcript level: Swiss-Prot protein existence level 2. From Danio rerio (Zebrafish) (Brachydanio rerio).
   6725..7657    +  CDS            ERT2: mutated ligand-binding domain of the human estrogen receptor (Feil et al., 1997)
   7742..8449    +  CDS            mCherry: mCherry is a basic (constitutively fluorescent) red fluorescent protein published in 2004, derived from Discosoma sp.. It is reported to be a very rapidly-maturing monomer with low acid sensitivity.
   8472..8601    -  polyA_signal   SV40 poly(A) signal: SV40 polyadenylation signal
   8849..8902    -  CDS            lacI (fragment): lac repressor; lacI; The lac repressor binds to the lac operator to inhibit transcription in E. coli. This inhibition can be relieved by adding lactose or isopropyl-β-D-thiogalactopyranoside (IPTG).
   9085..9673    -  rep_origin     ori: high-copy-number ColE1/pMB1/pBR322/pUC origin of replication
   9844..10704   -  CDS            AmpR: β-lactamase; bla; confers resistance to ampicillin, carbenicillin, and related antibiotics
  10705..10809   -  promoter       AmpR promoter: bla
