[The description below was written by a language model from this plasmid's Addgene catalogue record and pLannotate feature annotations shown in this document.]
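Description:
pT22Ubm5Eng2bE4PCh(#284) is a Tol2 transposon-based zebrafish transgenesis plasmid of about 10.8 kb, built on pT22i, a modified derivative of pT2AL200R150G. It is maintained in E. coli as a high-copy plasmid through a ColE1/pUC-type origin and selected with ampicillin (AmpR under its own bla promoter). A partial f1 origin and a T3 promoter remain from the backbone. The Tol2 arms themselves are not annotated in the feature table, and the short CEN4 and lacI fragment hits are probably incidental matches rather than functional elements.

The payload is a 2.8 kb open reading frame cloned between BamHI and AscI and driven by the zebrafish ubiquitin (Zf-Ubi) promoter, which the annotation does not mark but which presumably lies in the unannotated stretch upstream of the insert. It encodes five tandem Myc epitopes at the N-terminus, wild-type zebrafish Engrailed 2b, and ERT2, the mutated human estrogen receptor ligand-binding domain (residues 1-281 deleted; G400V, M543A, L544A). These are followed by a P2A peptide, mCherry and an SV40 polyadenylation signal. Fusion to ERT2 keeps the homeoprotein inactive until ligand is supplied, here cyclofen, the inducer named in the record. P2A releases mCherry from the same transcript as a separate cytoplasmic marker of cells expressing the transgene. A second, oppositely oriented cassette carries ECFP with its own SV40 poly(A). According to the depositor it is driven by a gamma-crystallin promoter, giving the "blue eyes" lens marker used to identify transgenic carriers.

The construct is intended for generating stable zebrafish lines in which Eng2b activity can be switched on by inducer, in the context of studies of Engrailed function in brain patterning.
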