Addgene plasmid #184088: pT22Ubm5Eng2bE4PCh(#284)
Purpose: cyclofen-inducible fish Eng2b (wt) activation in zebrafish permanent transgenic
Depositing lab: Sophie Vriz. Depositing organization: College de France. Publication: Control of brain patterning by Engrailed paracrine transfer: a new function of the Pbx interaction domain. Rampon C, Gauron C, Lin T, Meda F, Dupont E, Cosson A, Ipendey E, Frerot A, Aujard I, Le Saux T, Bensimon D, Jullien L, Volovitch M, Vriz S, Joliot A. Development. 2015 May 15;142(10):1840-9. doi: 10.1242/dev.114181. Epub 2015 Apr 29. PubMed 25926358.
Backbone
  Vector backbone: pT22i (pT2AL200R150G derivative)
  Backbone manufacturer: modified by M Volovitch from pT2AL200R150 of A Urasaki; Urasaki et al 2006, Genetics 174:639)
  Backbone size w/o insert (bp): 8031
  Vector type: Zebrafish transgenesis (blue eyes)
Growth in bacteria
  Bacterial resistance: Ampicillin, 100 μg/mL
  Growth temperature: 37°C
  Growth strain: DH5alpha
  Copy number: High Copy
Gene/Insert
  Gene/Insert name: 5myc-ZfEng2b-ERT2-P2A-mCherry
  Species: H. sapiens (myc), D. rerio (ZfEng2b), H. sapiens (ERT2), PTV-1 (P2A), Discosoma sp. (mCherry)
  Insert size (bp): 2802
  Mutation: ERT2: G400V, M543A, L544A, deleted 1-281;
  Promoter: Zf-Ubi
  Tag / fusion protein: 5xMyc (N terminal on insert)
  Cloning method: Restriction Enzyme; 5′ cloning site BamHI (not destroyed); 3′ cloning site AscI (not destroyed)
  Sequencing primers: 5′ ubidir; 3′ SVLrev34
Resource information
  A portion of this plasmid was derived from a plasmid made by: synthetic ERT2
Terms and licenses: Academic/Nonprofit Terms; Industry Terms: Not Available to Industry
Depositor comments: 5myc; ZfEng2b: NP_571115; ERT2: NP_000116; P2A: AIE57569; mCherry: AY678264 (polycistronic mRNA: mCherry cytoplasmic marker of expression) + gCRY:CFP as a marker of transgenesis;
How to cite: pT22Ubm5Eng2bE4PCh(#284) was a gift from Sophie Vriz (Addgene plasmid # 184088 ; http://n2t.net/addgene:184088 ; RRID:Addgene_184088)
